>Addgene plasmid #105248 | pAP1893-1 | addgene full sequence | sequence record 204280 | Addgene NGS Result
CCCGGAGACGGTCACAGCTTGTCTGTAAGCGGATGCCGGGAGCAGACAAGCCCGTCAGGGCGCGTCAGCG
GGTGTTGGCGGGTGTCGGGGCTGGCTTAACTATGCGGCATCAGAGCAGATTGTACTGAGAGTGCACCATA
TGCGGTGTGAAATACCGCACAGATGCGTAAGGAGAAAATACCGCATCAGGCGCCATTCGCCATTCAGGCT
GCGCAACTGTTGGGAAGGGCGATCGGTGCGGGCCTCTTCGCTATTACGCCAGCTGGCGAAAGGGGGATGT
GCTGCAAGGCGATTAAGTTGGGTAACGCCAGGGTTTTCCCAGTCACGACGTTGTAAAACGACGGCCAGTG
AATTCGAGCTCGGTACCCGGGGATCCGTGACCACATGGTCCTTCATGAGTATGTAAATGCTGCTGGGATT
ACAGGTGGCGGCCAGCGCCGTGCTACGCGAAGTGGAGCTCAAGCGGTCTCTAAAGGGGAAGAACTCATCA
AGGAGAATATGCACATGAAGCTCTATATGGAAGGTACAGTAAACAATCACCACTTCAAATGCACTTCTGA
AGGTGAAGGAAAGCCCTACGAGGGTACACAGACGATGAGAATTAAAGTCGTTGAGGGAGGCCCGCTGCCC
TTTGCTTTTGACATCCTTGCAACCTCATTTATGTATGGCAGCCGAACATTCATCAATCATACACAGGGGA
TTCCAGATTTTTTCAAACAGTCCTTTCCGGAGGGCTTTACATGGGAGCGAGTAACGACCTATGAAGATGG
GGGAGTTTTGACCGCCACGCAAGATACGTCACTCCAAGACGGCTGCCTGATTTACAATGTAAAAATAAGA
GGCGTTAATTTTCCGTCTAATGGCCCGGTAATGCAGAAAAAGACCCTGGGTTGGGAGGCCAACACGGAAA
TGCTTTATCCGGCAGACGGTGGCTTGGAGGGGCGCTCTGACATGGCACTGAAGTTGGTCGGCGGAGGTCA
CCTTATTTGCAACTTCAAAACTACGTACCGCTCAAAGAAGCCAGCCAAAAACCTTAAAATGCCCGGGGTT
TATTATGTAGACCACCGCCTCGAACGGATCAAGGAAGCTGATAAAGAAACGTATGTAGAGCAACATGAAG
TCGCAGTGGCAAGGTACTGTGATCTCCCCAGTAAGCTGGGGCACAAACTGAATGATCCTCTAGAGTCGAC
CTGCAGGCATGCAAGCTTGGCGTAATCATGGTCATAGCTGTTTCCTGTGTGAAATTGTTATCCGCTCACA
ATTCCACACAACATACGAGCCGGAAGCATAAAGTGTAAAGCCTGGGGTGCCTAATGAGTGAGCTAACTCA
CATTAATTGCGTTGCGCTCACTGCCCGCTTTCCAGTCGGGAAACCTGTCGTGCCAGCTGCATTAATGAAT
CGGCCAACGCGCGGGGAGAGGCGGTTTGCGTATTGGGCGCTCTTCCGCTTCCTCGCTCACTGACTCGCTG
CGCTCGGTCGTTCGGCTGCGGCGAGCGGTATCAGCTCACTCAAAGGCGGTAATACGGTTATCCACAGAAT
CAGGGGATAACGCAGGAAAGAACATGTGAGCAAAAGGCCAGCAAAAGGCCAGGAACCGTAAAAAGGCCGC
GTTGCTGGCGTTTTTCCATAGGCTCCGCCCCCCTGACGAGCATCACAAAAATCGACGCTCAAGTCAGAGG
TGGCGAAACCCGACAGGACTATAAAGATACCAGGCGTTTCCCCCTGGAAGCTCCCTCGTGCGCTCTCCTG
TTCCGACCCTGCCGCTTACCGGATACCTGTCCGCCTTTCTCCCTTCGGGAAGCGTGGCGCTTTCTCATAG
CTCACGCTGTAGGTATCTCAGTTCGGTGTAGGTCGTTCGCTCCAAGCTGGGCTGTGTGCACGAACCCCCC
GTTCAGCCCGACCGCTGCGCCTTATCCGGTAACTATCGTCTTGAGTCCAACCCGGTAAGACACGACTTAT
CGCCACTGGCAGCAGCCACTGGTAACAGGATTAGCAGAGCGAGGTATGTAGGCGGTGCTACAGAGTTCTT
GAAGTGGTGGCCTAACTACGGCTACACTAGAAGAACAGTATTTGGTATCTGCGCTCTGCTGAAGCCAGTT
ACCTTCGGAAAAAGAGTTGGTAGCTCTTGATCCGGCAAACAAACCACCGCTGGTAGCGGTGGTTTTTTTG
TTTGCAAGCAGCAGATTACGCGCAGAAAAAAAGGATCTCAAGAAGATCCTTTGATCTTTTCTACGGGGTC
TGACGCTCAGTGGAACGAAAACTCACGTTAAGGGATTTTGGTCATGAGATTATCAAAAAGGATCTTCACC
TAGATCCTTTTAAATTAAAAATGAAGTTTTAAATCAATCTAAAGTATATATGAGTAAACTTGGTCTGACA
GTTACCAATGCTTAATCAGTGAGGCACCTATCTCAGCGATCTGTCTATTTCGTTCATCCATAGTTGCCTG
ACTCCCCGTCGTGTAGATAACTACGATACGGGAGGGCTTACCATCTGGCCCCAGTGCTGCAATGATACCG
CGAGACCCACGCTCACCGGCTCCAGATTTATCAGCAATAAACCAGCCAGCCGGAAGGGCCGAGCGCAGAA
GTGGTCCTGCAACTTTATCCGCCTCCATCCAGTCTATTAATTGTTGCCGGGAAGCTAGAGTAAGTAGTTC
GCCAGTTAATAGTTTGCGCAACGTTGTTGCCATTGCTACAGGCATCGTGGTGTCACGCTCGTCGTTTGGT
ATGGCTTCATTCAGCTCCGGTTCCCAACGATCAAGGCGAGTTACATGATCCCCCATGTTGTGCAAAAAAG
CGGTTAGCTCCTTCGGTCCTCCGATCGTTGTCAGAAGTAAGTTGGCCGCAGTGTTATCACTCATGGTTAT
GGCAGCACTGCATAATTCTCTTACTGTCATGCCATCCGTAAGATGCTTTTCTGTGACTGGTGAGTACTCA
ACCAAGTCATTCTGAGAATAGTGTATGCGGCGACCGAGTTGCTCTTGCCCGGCGTCAATACGGGATAATA
CCGCGCCACATAGCAGAACTTTAAAAGTGCTCATCATTGGAAAACGTTCTTCGGGGCGAAAACTCTCAAG
GATCTTACCGCTGTTGAGATCCAGTTCGATGTAACCCACTCGTGCACCCAACTGATCTTCAGCATCTTTT
ACTTTCACCAGCGTTTCTGGGTGAGCAAAAACAGGAAGGCAAAATGCCGCAAAAAAGGGAATAAGGGCGA
CACGGAAATGTTGAATACTCATACTCTTCCTTTTTCAATATTATTGAAGCATTTATCAGGGTTATTGTCT
CATGAGCGGATACATATTTGAATGTATTTAGAAAAATAAACAAATAGGGGTTCCGCGCACATTTCCCCGA
AAAGTGCCACCTGACGTCTAAGAAACCATTATTATCATGACATTAACCTATAAAAATAGGCGTATCACGA
GGCCCTTTCGTCTCGCGCGTTTCGGTGATGACGGTGAAAACCTCTGACACATGCAGCT
Features (pLannotate 1.2.2; 14 found; start..end, strand, type, name):
     91..190     +  misc_feature   bom (fragment): basis of mobility region from pBR322
    196..353     -  CDS            lacZα (fragment): LacZα fragment of β-galactosidase; lacZ fragment
    350..376     +  misc_feature   MCS (fragment): pUC18/19 multiple cloning site
    376..423     +  CDS            GFP11: 11th β-strand of superfolder GFP associates with GFP(1-10), consisting of the first 10 β-strands, to reconstitute fluorescent GFP (Cabantous et al., 2005; Kamiyama et al., 2016)
    466..1173    +  CDS            rsTagRFP: rsTagRFP is a photoswitchable red fluorescent protein published in 2012, derived from Entacmaea quadricolor. It has high acid sensitivity.
   1174..1208    +  misc_feature   MCS (fragment): pUC18/19 multiple cloning site
   1245..1261    -  protein_bind   lac operator: The lac repressor binds to the lac operator to inhibit transcription in E. coli. This inhibition can be relieved by adding lactose or isopropyl-β-D-thiogalactopyranoside (IPTG). lac repressor encoded by lacI
   1269..1299    -  promoter       lac promoter: promoter for the E. coli lac operon
   1314..1335    -  protein_bind   CAP binding site: CAP binding activates transcription in the presence of cAMP. E. coli catabolite activator protein
   1348..1440    -  CDS            lacI (fragment): lac repressor; lacI; The lac repressor binds to the lac operator to inhibit transcription in E. coli. This inhibition can be relieved by adding lactose or isopropyl-β-D-thiogalactopyranoside (IPTG).
   1623..2211    -  rep_origin     ori: high-copy-number ColE1/pMB1/pBR322/pUC origin of replication
   2382..3242    -  CDS            AmpR: β-lactamase; bla; confers resistance to ampicillin, carbenicillin, and related antibiotics
   3243..3347    -  promoter       AmpR promoter: bla
   3442..3477    +  CDS            rop (fragment): Rop protein, which maintains plasmids at low copy number; rop
