[The description below was written by a language model from this plasmid's Addgene catalogue record and pLannotate feature annotations shown in this document.]
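Description:
pAP1893-1 is a small (about 3.5 kb) pUC19-based plasmid that carries a donor-type insert for genome editing of the human Lamin A/C gene (LMNA). Although it is catalogued as a bacterial expression vector, it works mainly as a cloning and storage plasmid. It replicates in E. coli from the high-copy ColE1/pUC origin and is selected with ampicillin through the β-lactamase gene and its own promoter. The remaining annotated features are standard pUC19 remnants: fragments of lacZα, the lac promoter, operator and CAP binding site, short lacI, rop and bom fragments, and the two halves of the multiple cloning site that flank the insert.

The insert of roughly 800 bp was placed in the polylinker by ligation-independent cloning. It consists of GFP11, the 16-residue eleventh β-strand of superfolder GFP that restores fluorescence when it pairs with GFP(1-10), followed a short distance downstream by a TagRFP coding sequence. The automated annotation labels this sequence as the related variant rsTagRFP. According to the record, the design puts GFP11 at the Cas9 cut site and tagRFP 33 bp downstream in LMNA, and the intervening sequence is recoded. The record does not say why it was recoded.

No mammalian promoter or other eukaryotic regulatory element is annotated, and the insert lies in the opposite orientation to the lac promoter. This suggests the plasmid is a source or template for repair DNA rather than an expression construct. It was deposited with a study of precision genome editing by synthesis-dependent repair of Cas9-induced breaks, where constructs like this one would test how edits at and away from the cut site are incorporated. The record does not annotate any LMNA homology arms.
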