Addgene plasmid #105248: pAP1893-1
Purpose: human GFP11 with tagRFP 33bp downstream in Lamin A/C (recoded)
Depositing lab: Geraldine Seydoux. Depositing organization: Johns Hopkins University and School of Medicine. Publication: Precision genome editing using synthesis-dependent repair of Cas9-induced DNA breaks. Paix A, Folkmann A, Goldman DH, Kulaga H, Grzelak MJ, Rasoloson D, Paidemarry S, Green R, Reed RR, Seydoux G. Proc Natl Acad Sci U S A. 2017 Nov 28. pii: 1711979114. doi: 10.1073/pnas.1711979114. PubMed 29183983.
Backbone
  Vector backbone: pUC19
  Vector type: Bacterial Expression
Growth in bacteria
  Bacterial resistance: Ampicillin, 100 μg/mL
  Growth temperature: 37°C
  Growth strain: DH5alpha
  Copy number: High Copy
Gene/Insert
  Gene/Insert name: Insertion of GFP11 at cut tagRFP 33bp downstream (recoded *) in Lamin A/C
  Species: H. sapiens (human)
  Insert size (bp): 800
  Entrez Gene: LMNA (a.k.a. CDCD1, CDDC, CMD1A, CMT2B1, EMD2, FPL, FPLD, FPLD2, HGPS, IDC, LDP1, LFP, LGMD1B, LMN1, LMNC, LMNL1, MADA, PRO1)
  Cloning method: Ligation Independent Cloning
  Sequencing primers: 5′ M13pUC-Fwd; 3′ M13pUC-Rev
Terms and licenses: Academic/Nonprofit Terms; Industry Terms: Not Available to Industry
How to cite: pAP1893-1 was a gift from Geraldine Seydoux (Addgene plasmid # 105248 ; http://n2t.net/addgene:105248 ; RRID:Addgene_105248)
