>Addgene plasmid #105248 | pAP1893-1 | depositor partial sequence | sequence record 199451 | insert
CGTGACCACATGGTCCTTCATGAGTATGTAAATGCTGCTGGGATTACAGGTGGCGGCCAGCGCCGTGCTA
CGCGAAGTGGAGCTCAAGCGGTCTCTAAAGGGGAAGAACTCATCAAGGAGAATATGCACATGAAGCTCTA
TATGGAAGGTACAGTAAACAATCACCACTTCAAATGCACTTCTGAAGGTGAAGGAAAGCCCTACGAGGGT
ACACAGACGATGAGAATTAAAGTCGTTGAGGGAGGCCCGCTGCCCTTTGCTTTTGACATCCTTGCAACCT
CATTTATGTATGGCAGCCGAACATTCATCAATCATACACAGGGGATTCCAGATTTTTTCAAACAGTCCTT
TCCGGAGGGCTTTACATGGGAGCGAGTAACGACCTATGAAGATGGGGGAGTTTTGACCGCCACGCAAGAT
ACGTCACTCCAAGACGGCTGCCTGATTTACAATGTAAAAATAAGAGGCGTTAATTTTCCGTCTAATGGCC
CGGTAATGCAGAAAAAGACCCTGGGTTGGGAGGCCAACACGGAAATGCTTTATCCGGCAGACGGTGGCTT
GGAGGGGCGCTCTGACATGGCACTGAAGTTGGTCGGCGGAGGTCACCTTATTTGCAACTTCAAAACTACG
TACCGCTCAAAGAAGCCAGCCAAAAACCTTAAAATGCCCGGGGTTTATTATGTAGACCACCGCCTCGAAC
GGATCAAGGAAGCTGATAAAGAAACGTATGTAGAGCAACATGAAGTCGCAGTGGCAAGGTACTGTGATCT
CCCCAGTAAGCTGGGGCACAAACTGAAT
